>Addgene plasmid #74593 | pKHR5 | depositor full sequence | sequence record 140738 | pKHR5 sequence 4896 bps
CACCTAAATTGTAAGCGTTAATATTTTGTTAAAATTCGCGTTAAATTTTTGTTAAATCAGCTCATTTTTT
AACCAATAGGCCGAAATCGGCAAAATCCCTTATAAATCAAAAGAATAGACCGAGATAGGGT
[37 nt withheld, positions 132-168]
AAAGAACGTGGACTCCAACGTCAAAGG
[49 nt withheld, positions 196-244]
T
[91 nt withheld, positions 246-336]
G
[124 nt withheld, positions 338-461]
CCCATTCGCCATTCAGGCTGCGCAACTGTTGGGAAGGGCGATCGGTGCGGGCCTCTTCGCTATTACGCCA
GCTGGCGAAAGGGGGATGTGCTGCAAGGCGATTAAGTTGGGTAACGCCAGGGTTTTCCCAGTCACGACGT
TGTAAAACGACGGCCAGTGAATTGTAATACGACTCACTATAGGGCGAATTGGAGCTCCACCGCGGTGGCG
GCCAGGTCCTTTAGTCGGGTATTCGGGTAGGGATAACAGGGTAATGGCGGCCGCTCTAGAACTAGTGGAT
CCCCCGGGCTGCAGGAATTCGAAGTTCCTATTCTCTAGAAAGTATAGGAACTTCTTAAAAAACCTCCCAC
ACCTCCCCCTGAACCTGAAACATAAAATGAATGCAATTGTTGTTGTTAACTTGTTTATTGCAGCTTATAA
TGGTTACAAATAAAGCAATAGCATCACAAATTTCACAAATAAAGCATTTTTTTCACTGCATTCTAGTTGT
GGTTTGTCCAAACTCATCAATGTATCTTATCATGTCTGGATCATCATCGATGGTACCCACCGCGGTGGCG
GCGATCTCTCCCCAGCATGCCTGCTATTGTCTTCCCAATCCTCCCCCTTGCTGTCCTGCCCCACCCCACC
CCCCAGAATAGAATGACACCTACTCAGACAATGCGATGCAATTTCCTCATTTTATTAGGAAAGGACAGTG
GGAGTGGCACCTTCCAGGGTCAAGGAAGGCACGGGGGAGGGGCAAACAACAGATGGCTGGCAACTAGAAG
GCACAGTCGAGGCTGATCAGCGGGCCGCTTTACTTGTACAGCTCGTCCATGCCGAGAGTGATCCCGGCGG
CGGTCACGAACTCCAGCAGGACCATGTGATCGCGCTTCTCGTTGGGGTCTTTGCTCAGGGCGGACTGGTA
GCTCAGGTAGTGGTTGTCGGGCAGCAGCACGGGGCCGTCGCCGATGGGGGTGTTCTGCTGGTAGTGGTCG
GCGAGCTGCACGCCGCCGTCCTCGATGTTGTGGCGGATCTTGAAGTTGGCCTTGATGCCGTTCTTCTGCT
TGTCGGCGGTGATATAGACGTTGTGGCTGTTGTAGTTGTACTCCAGCTTGTGCCCCAGGATGTTGCCGTC
CTCCTTGAAGTCGATGCCCTTCAGCTCGATGCGGTTCACCAGGGTGTCGCCCTCGAACTTCACCTCGGCG
CGGGTCTTGTAGTTGCCGTCGTCCTTGAAGAAGATGGTGCGCTCCTGGACGTAGCCTTCGGGCATGGCGG
ACTTGAAGAAGTCGTGCTGCTTCATGTGGTCGGGGTAGCGGGCGAAGCACTGCAGGCCGTAGCCCAGGGT
GGTCACGAGGGTGGGCCAGGGCACGGGCAGCTTGCCGGTGGTGCAGATCAGCTTCAGGGTCAGCTTGCCG
TAGGTGGCATCGCCCTCGCCCTCGCCGGACACGCTGAACTTGTGGCCGTTTACGTCGCCGTCCAGCTCGA
CCAGGATGGGCACCACCCCGGTGAACAGCTCCTCGCCCTTGCTCACCATGTTGTCAGACCTGGTAACTCC
TTACTGTAACTTATTGCACCTGATGAACAAAAGATGTGAACTGAACGCAAGTAGGAGGCTAATAGAGGCT
AGTACAGTACAAAGATCCCCAAATGATGTGTGCCGGCCTTAGTGGAGGCAGACCCCTGGTTATATACCTG
TGCTGCAGAAAGAGGGGCTTACAAATGGATCTCTCTGGAATGGCATTATCTCATGGTGGGAACAGTGTTG
TCAGCAGAATCAGCGGGGTGGACTCTGACCTGAGAATGACAGTCTAGCACTGAATGGCTCAGACAATACT
CTTGTGGCCAACTATCACCGGAAAATAAGTGCCTGCCAAAACAAACCAGACCAGATGAAGCTACATGGCT
GTAGAACGTCAGTATTTAATGTGTTGTGGCCACTTGGTTCACCAGATTTAAGAGCTAATTTTTTTAAATA
TCACAGATAATCAATCGCTTTTTTTTTTTCTTGACTGAAAAGCTTAGACTGGAAAATTCTTTGAAAAAGT
TTGCACTACAGAAAATAAATACATAACATCCTGCACTGAATGCACACTATTAATGAAGTTCCTATTCTCT
AGAAAGTATAGGAACTTCAATAACTTCGTATAGCATACATTATACGAAGTTATGATATCAAGCTTATCGA
TACCGTCGACCTCGAGCCGCCATTACCCTGTTATCCCTACCCGAATACCCGACTAAAGGACCGGTACCAG
CTTTTGTTCCCTTTAGTGAGGGTTAATTTCGAGCTTGGCGTAATCATGGTCATAGCTGTTTCCTGTGTGA
AATTGTTATCCGCTCACAATTCCACACAACATACGAGCCGGAAGCATAAAGTGTAAAGCCTGGGGTGCCT
AATGAGTGAGCTAACTCACATTAATTGCGTTGCGCTCACTGCCCGCTTTCCAGTCGGGAAACCTGTCGTG
CCAGCTGCATTAATGAATCGGCCAACGCGCGGGGAGAGGCGGTTTGCGTATTGGGCGCTCTTCCGCTTCC
TCGCTCACTGACTCGCTGCGCTCGGTCGTTCGGCTGCGGCGAGCGGTATCAGCTCACTCAAAGGCGGTAA
TACGGTTATCCACAGAATCAGGGGATAACGCAGGAAAGAACATGTGAGCAAAAGGCCAGCAAAAGGCCAG
GAACCGTAAAAAGGCCGCGTTGCTGGCGTTTTTCCATAGGCTCCGCCCCCCTGACGAGCATCACAAAAAT
CGACGCTCAAGTCAGAGGTGGCGAAACCCGACAGGACTATAAAGATACCAGGCGTTTCCCCCTGGAAGCT
CCCTCGTGCGCTCTCCTGTTCCGACCCTGCCGCTTACCGGATACCTGTCCGCCTTTCTCCCTTCGGGAAG
CGTGGCGCTTTCTCATAGCTCACGCTGTAGGTATCTCAGTTCGGTGTAGGTCGTTCGCTCCAAGCTGGGC
TGTGTGCACGAACCCCCCGTTCAGCCCGACCGCTGCGCCTTATCCGGTAACTATCGTCTTGAGTCCAACC
CGGTAAGACACGACTTATCGCCACTGGCAGCAGCCACTGGTAACAGGATTAGCAGAGCGAGGTATGTAGG
CGGTGCTACAGAGTTCTTGAAGTGGTGGCCTAACTACGGCTACACTAGAAGGACAGTATTTGGTATCTGC
GCTCTGCTGAAGCCAGTTACCTTCGGAAAAAGAGTTGGTAGCTCTTGATCCGGCAAACAAACCACCGCTG
GTAGCGGTGGTTTTTTTGTTTGCAAGCAGCAGATTACGCGCAGAAAAAAAGGATCTCAAGAAGATCCTTT
GATCTTTTCTACGGGGTCTGACGCTCAGTGGAACGAAAACTCACGTTAAGGGATTTTGGTCATGAGATTA
TCAAAAAGGATCTTCACCTAGATCCTTTTAAATTAAAAATGAAGTTTTAAATCAATCTAAAGTATATATG
AGTAAACTTGGTCTGACAGTTACCAATGCTTAATCAGTGAGGCACCTATCTCAGCGATCTGTCTATTTCG
TTCATCCATAGTTGCCTGACTCCCCGTCGTGTAGATAACTACGATACGGGAGGGCTTACCATCTGGCCCC
AGTGCTGCAATGATACCGCGAGACCCACGCTCACCGGCTCCAGATTTATCAGCAATAAACCAGCCAGCCG
GAAGGGCCGAGCGCAGAAGTGGTCCTGCAACTTTATCCGCCTCCATCCAGTCTATTAATTGTTGCCGGGA
AGCTAGAGTAAGTAGTTCGCCAGTTAATAGTTTGCGCAACGTTGTTGCCATTGCTACAGGCATCGTGGTG
TCACGCTCGTCGTTTGGTATGGCTTCATTCAGCTCCGGTTCCCAACGATCAAGGCGAGTTACATGATCCC
CCATGTTGTGCAAAAAAGCGGTTAGCTCCTTCGGTCCTCCGATCGTTGTCAGAAGTAAGTTGGCCGCAGT
GTTATCACTCATGGTTATGGCAGCACTGCATAATTCTCTTACTGTCATGCCATCCGTAAGATGCTTTTCT
GTGACTGGTGAGTACTCAACCAAGTCATTCTGAGAATAGTGTATGCGGCGACCGAGTTGCTCTTGCCCGG
CGTCAATACGGGATAATACCGCGCCACATAGCAGAACTTTAAAAGTGCTCATCATTGGAAAACGTTCTTC
GGGGCGAAAACTCTCAAGGATCTTACCGCTGTTGAGATCCAGTTCGATGTAACCCACTCGTGCACCCAAC
TGATCTTCAGCATCTTTTACTTTCACCAGCGTTTCTGGGTGAGCAAAAACAGGAAGGCAAAATGCCGCAA
AAAAGGGAATAAGGGCGACACGGAAATGTTGAATACTCATACTCTTCCTTTTTCAATATTATTGAAGCAT
TTATCAGGGTTATTGTCTCATGAGCGGATACATATTTGAATGTATTTAGAAAAATAAACAAATAGGGGTT
CCGCGCACATTTCCCCGAAAAGTGC
Features (pLannotate 1.2.2; 20 found; start..end, strand, type, name):
     33..461     -  rep_origin     f1 ori (sequence partly withheld): f1 bacteriophage origin of replication; arrow indicates direction of (+) strand synthesis
    466..623     -  CDS            lacZα (fragment): LacZα fragment of β-galactosidase; lacZ fragment
    626..644     +  promoter       T7 promoter: promoter for bacteriophage T7 RNA polymerase
    653..674     +  misc_feature   MCS (fragment): pBluescript multiple cloning site
    716..763     +  misc_feature   MCS (fragment): pBluescript multiple cloning site
    762..795     +  protein_bind   FRT (minimal): supports FLP-mediated excision but not integration (Turan and Bode, 2011) FLP recombinase from the Saccharomyces cerevisiae 2μ plasmid
    859..993     +  polyA_signal   SV40 poly(A) signal: SV40 polyadenylation signal
   1030..1237    -  polyA_signal   bGH poly(A) signal: bovine growth hormone polyadenylation signal
   1261..1980    -  CDS            Venus: yellow fluorescent protein (YFP) with fast and efficient maturation (Nagai et al., 2002) mammalian codon-optimized
   2546..2579    +  protein_bind   FRT (minimal): supports FLP-mediated excision but not integration (Turan and Bode, 2011) FLP recombinase from the Saccharomyces cerevisiae 2μ plasmid
   2581..2614    +  protein_bind   loxP: Cre-mediated recombination occurs in the 8-bp core sequence (GCATACAT). Cre recombinase
   2615..2647    +  misc_feature   MCS (fragment): pBluescript multiple cloning site
   2711..2729    -  promoter       T3 promoter: promoter for bacteriophage T3 RNA polymerase
   2774..2790    -  protein_bind   lac operator: The lac repressor binds to the lac operator to inhibit transcription in E. coli. This inhibition can be relieved by adding lactose or isopropyl-β-D-thiogalactopyranoside (IPTG). lac repressor encoded by lacI
   2798..2828    -  promoter       lac promoter: promoter for the E. coli lac operon
   2843..2864    -  protein_bind   CAP binding site: CAP binding activates transcription in the presence of cAMP. E. coli catabolite activator protein
   2877..2969    -  CDS            lacI (fragment): lac repressor; lacI; The lac repressor binds to the lac operator to inhibit transcription in E. coli. This inhibition can be relieved by adding lactose or isopropyl-β-D-thiogalactopyranoside (IPTG).
   3152..3740    -  rep_origin     ori: high-copy-number ColE1/pMB1/pBR322/pUC origin of replication
   3911..4771    -  CDS            AmpR: β-lactamase; bla; confers resistance to ampicillin, carbenicillin, and related antibiotics
   4772..4876    -  promoter       AmpR promoter: bla
