[The description below was written by a language model from this plasmid's Addgene catalogue record and pLannotate feature annotations shown in this document.]
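Description:
pKHR5 is a high-copy, ampicillin-selected E. coli plasmid built on the pKHR4 backbone, which the feature table shows to be pBluescript-like. It carries a ColE1/pUC origin, an f1 origin, AmpR with its bla promoter, and a lacZα/lac promoter region. T7 and T3 promoters flank a multiple cloning site that the insert splits in two. It is catalogued as a Cre/Lox and zebrafish expression vector of 4,896 bp, consistent with a roughly 1.85 kb cassette placed between the retained EcoRI and EcoRV sites of the roughly 3 kb backbone.

The payload is a lens reporter cassette in which an alpha-crystallin promoter drives Venus, a fast-maturing yellow fluorescent protein, giving the "green lens" marker described in the record. The promoter itself was not annotated, but the unannotated interval upstream of Venus is where it would be expected. Venus lies on the reverse strand and is followed by a bGH polyadenylation signal. An SV40 poly(A) signal sits next to it in the forward orientation; the record does not state its role. The cassette is bounded by two minimal FRT sites in the same orientation, so FLP recombinase can excise the reporter, and a single loxP site sits immediately outside the 3′ FRT and would remain after excision.

MCS fragments persist on both sides of the cassette, so flanking sequences such as homology arms could be cloned around it. This arrangement, together with the associated publication on precise zebrafish genome editing, suggests use as a donor template scaffold. In that use, lens fluorescence would flag carriers of an integrated allele, FLP would later remove the marker, and the residual loxP could contribute to building Cre-dependent alleles. The record does not spell out this workflow explicitly.
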