Addgene plasmid #74593: pKHR5
Purpose: an alpha-crystallin::Venus (green lens) reporter cassette flanked by FRT sites and with a single loxP site at the 3’ end was inserted in the middle of pKHR4 mcs. Genbank accession number is KU144823.
Depositing lab: David Grunwald. Depositing organization: University of Utah. Publication: Precise Editing of the Zebrafish Genome Made Simple and Efficient. Hoshijima K, Jurynec MJ, Grunwald DJ. Dev Cell. 2016 Mar 21;36(6):654-67. doi: 10.1016/j.devcel.2016.02.015. PubMed 27003937.
Backbone
  Vector backbone: pKHR4
  Backbone size w/o insert (bp): 3043
  Vector type: Cre/Lox ; Zebrafish Expression
Growth in bacteria
  Bacterial resistance: Ampicillin, 100 μg/mL
  Growth temperature: 37°C
  Growth strain: DH5alpha
  Copy number: High Copy
Gene/Insert
  Gene/Insert name: FRT-alpha-crystallin::Venus-FRT-loxP reporter cassette
  Species: D. rerio (zebrafish), Synthetic
  Insert size (bp): 1853
  Promoter: alpha-crystallin
  Cloning method: Restriction Enzyme; 5′ cloning site EcoRI (not destroyed); 3′ cloning site EcoRV (not destroyed)
  Sequencing primers: 5′ GTAAAACGACGGCCAGTGA; 3′ GGAAACAGCTATGACCATGAT
Terms and licenses: Academic/Nonprofit Terms; Industry Terms: Not Available to Industry
How to cite: pKHR5 was a gift from David Grunwald (Addgene plasmid # 74593 ; http://n2t.net/addgene:74593 ; RRID:Addgene_74593)
