>Addgene plasmid #74593 | pKHR5 | addgene partial sequence | sequence record 142718 | T7 5'-TAATACGACTCACTATAGGG-3'
CGCGGTGGCGGCCAGGTCCTTTAGTCGGGTATTCGGGTAGGGATAACAGGGTAATGGCGGCCGCTCTAGA
ACTAGTGGATCCCCCGGGCTGCAGGAATTCGAAGTTCCTATTCTCTAGAAAGTATAGGAACTTCTTAAAA
AACCTCCCACACCTCCCCCTGAACCTGAAACATAAAATGAATGCAATTGTTGTTGTTAACTTGTTTATTG
CAGCTTATAATGGTTACAAATAAAGCAATAGCATCACAAATTTCACAAATAAAGCATTTTTTTCACTGCA
TTCTAGTTGTGGTTTGTCCAAACTCATCAATGTATCTTATCATGTCTGGATCATCATCGATGGTACCCAC
CGCGGTGGCGGCGATCTCTCCCCAGCATGCCTGCTATTGTCTTCCCAATCCTCCCCCTTGCTGTCCTGCC
CCACCCCACCCCCCAGAATAGAATGACACCTACTCAGACAATGCGATGCAATTTCCTCATTTTATTAGGA
AAGGACAGTGGGAGTGGCACCTTCCAGGGTCAAGGAAGGCACGGGGGAGGGGCAAACAACAGATGGCTGG
CAACTAGAAGGCACAGTCGAGGCTGATCAGCGGGCCGCTTTACTTGTACAGCTCGTCCATGCCGAGAGTG
ATCCCGGCGGCGGTCACGAACTCCAGCAGGACCATGTGATCGCGCTTCTCGTTGGGGTCTTTGCTCAGGG
CGGACTGGTAGCTCAGGTAGTGGTTGTCGGGCAGCAGCACGGGGCCGTCGCCGATGGGGGTGTTCTGCTG
GTAGTGGTCGGCGAGCTGCACGCCGCCGTCCTCGATGTTGTGGCGGATCTTGAAGTTGGCCTTGATGCCG
TTCTTCTGCTTGTCGGCGGTGATATAGACGTTGTGGCTGTTGTAGTT
