>Addgene plasmid #74593 | pKHR5 | addgene partial sequence | sequence record 142720 | T3 5'-GCAATTAACCCTCACTAAAGG-3'
CGGTCCTTTAGTCGGGTATTCGGGTAGGGATAACAGGGTAATGGCGGCTCGAGGTCGACGGTATCGATAA
GCTTGATATCATAACTTCGTATAATGTATGCTATACGAAGTTATTGAAGTTCCTATACTTTCTAGAGAAT
AGGAACTTCATTAATAGTGTGCATTCAGTGCAGGATGTTATGTATTTATTTTCTGTAGTGCAAACTTTTT
CAAAGAATTTTCCAGTCTAAGCTTTTCAGTCAAGAAAAAAAAAAAGCGATTGATTATCTGTGATATTTAA
AAAAATTAGCTCTTAAATCTGGTGAACCAAGTGGCCACAACACATTAAATACTGACGTTCTACAGCCATG
TAGCTTCATCTGGTCTGGTTTGTTTTGGCAGGCACTTATTTTCCGGTGATAGTTGGCCACAAGAGTATTG
TCTGAGCCATTCAGTGCTAGACTGTCATTCTCAGGTCAGAGTCCACCCCGCTGATTCTGCTGACAACACT
GTTCCCACCATGAGATAATGCCATTCCAGAGAGATCCATTTGTAAGCCCCTCTTTCTGCAGCACAGGTAT
ATAACCAGGGGTCTGCCTCCACTAAGGCCGGCACACATCATTTGGGGATCTTTGTACTGTACTAGCCTCT
ATTAGCCTCCTACTTGCGTTCAGTTCACATCTTTTGTTCATCAGGTGCAATAAGTTACAGTAAGGAGTTA
CCAGGTCTGACAACATGGTGAGCAAGGGCGAGGAGCTGTTCACCGGGGTGGTGCCCATCCTGGTCGAGCT
GGACGGCGACGTAAACGGCCACAAGTTCAGCGTGTCCGGCGAGGGCGAGGGCGATGCCACCTACGGCAAG
CTGACCCTGAAGCTGATCTGCACCACCGGCAAGCTGCCCGTGCCCTGGCCCACCCTCGTGACCACCCTGG
GCTACGGCCTGCAGTGCTTCGCCCGCTACCCCGACCACATGAAGCAGCACG
